>Addgene plasmid #197537 | pEPSW1KN0016 | addgene full sequence | sequence record 387007 | Addgene NGS Result
CCGTTTTCTCTACCGCCTGGCACGCCGCGCCGCAGGCAAGGCAGAAGCCAGATGGTTGTTCAAGACGATC
TACGAACGCAGTGGCAGCGCCGGAGAGTTCAAGAAGTTCTGTTTCACCGTGCGCAAGCTGATCGGGTCAA
ATGACCTGCCGGAGTACGATTTGAAGGAGGAGGCGGGGCAGGCTGGCCCGATCCTAGTCATGCGCTACCG
CAACCTGATCGAGGGCGAAGCATCCGCCGGTTCCTAATGTACGGAGCAGATGCTAGGGCAAATTGCCCTA
GCAGGGGAAAAAGGTCGAAAAGGACTCTTTCCTGTGGATAGCACGTACATTGGGAACCCAAAGCCGTACA
TTGGGAACCGGAACCCGTACATTGGGAACCCAAAGCCGTACATTGGGAACCGGTCACACATGTAAGTGAC
TGATATAAAAGAGAAAAAAGGCGATTTTTCCGCCTAAAACTCTTTAAAACTTATTAAAACTCTTAAAACC
CGCCTGGCCTGTGCATAACTGTCTGGCCAGCGCACAGCCGAAGTGCTGCAAAAAGCGCCTACCCTTCGGT
CGCTGCGCTCCCTACGCCCCGCCGCTTCGCGTCGGCCTATCGCGGCCGCTGGCCGCTCAAAAATGGCTGG
CCTACGGCCAGGCAATCTACCAGGGCGCGGACAAGCCGCGCCGTCGCCACTCGACCGCCGGCGCCCACAT
CAAGGCACCCTGCCTCGCGCGTTTCGGTGATGACGGTGAAAACCTCTGACACATGCAGCTCCCGGTGACG
GTCACAGCTTGTCTGTAAGCGGATGCCGGGAGCAGACAAGCCCGTCAGGGCGCGTCAGCGGGTGTTGGCG
GGTGTCGGGGCGCAGCCATGACCCAGTCACGTAGCGATAGCGGAGTGTATACTGGCTTAACTATGCGGCA
TCAGAGCAGATTGTACTGAGAGTGCACCATATGCGGTGTGAAATACCGCACAGATGCGTAAGGAGAAAAT
ACCGCATCAGGCGCTCATCCGCTTCCTCGCTCACTGACTCGCTGCGCTCGGTCGTTCGGCTGCGGCGAGC
GGTATCAGCTCACTCAAAGGCGGTAATACGGTTATCCACAGAATCAGGGGATAACGCAGGAAAGAACATG
TGAGCAAAAGGCCAGCAAAAGGCCAGGAACCGTAAAAAGGCCGCGTTGCTGGCGTTTTTCCATAGGCTCC
GCCCCCCTGACGAGCATCACAAAAATCGACGCTCAAGTCAGAGGTGGCGAAACCCGACAGGACTATAAAG
ATACCAGGCGTTTCCCCCTGGAAGCTCCCTCGTGCGCTCTCCTGTTCCGACCCTGCCGCTTACCGGATAC
CTGTCCGCCTTTCTCCCTTCGGGAAGCGTGGCGCTTTCTCATAGCTCACGCTGTAGGTATCTCAGTTCGG
TGTAGGTCGTTCGCTCCAAGCTGGGCTGTGTGCACGAACCCCCCGTTCAGCCCGACCGCTGCGCCTTATC
CGGTAACTATCGTCTTGAGTCCAACCCGGTAAGACACGACTTATCGCCACTGGCAGCAGCCACTGGTAAC
AGGATTAGCAGAGCGAGGTATGTAGGCGGTGCTACAGAGTTCTTGAAGTGGTGGCCTAACTACGGCTACA
CTAGAAGGACAGTATTTGGTATCTGCGCTCTGCTGAAGCCAGTTACCTTCGGAAAAAGAGTTGGTAGCTC
TTGATCCGGCAAACAAACCACCGCTGGTAGCGGTGGTTTTTTTGTTTGCAAGCAGCAGATTACGCGCAGA
AAAAAAGGATCTCAAGAAGATCCTTTGATCTTTTCTACGGGGTCTGACGCTCAGTGGAACGAAAACTCAC
GTTAAGGGATTTTGGTCATGCATTCTAGGTGATTAGAAAAACTCATCGAGCATCAAATGAAACTGCAATT
TATTCATATCAGGATTATCAATACCATATTTTTGAAAAAGCCGTTTCTGTAATGAAGGAGAAAACTCACC
GAGGCAGTTCCATAGGATGGCAAGATCCTGGTATCGGTCTGCGATTCCGACTCGTCCAACATCAATACAA
CCTATTAATTTCCCCTCGTCAAAAATAAGGTTATCAAGTGAGAAATCACCATGAGTGACGACTGAATCCG
GTGAGAATGGCAAAAGTTTATGCATTTCTTTCCAGACTTGTTCAACAGGCCAGCCATTACGCTCGTCATC
AAAATCACTCGCATCAACCAAACCGTTATTCATTCGTGATTGCGCCTGAGCGAGTCGAAATACGCGATCG
CTGTTAAAAGGACAATTACAAACAGGAATCGAATGCAACCGGCGCAGGAACACTGCCAGCGCATCAACAA
TATTTTCACCTGAATCAGGATATTCTTCTAATACCTGGAATGCTGTTTTCCCTGGGATCGCAGTGGTGAG
TAACCATGCATCATCAGGAGTACGGATAAAATGCTTGATGGTCGGAAGAGGCATAAATTCCGTCAGCCAG
TTTAGTCTGACCATCTCATCTGTAACATCATTGGCAACGCTACCTTTGCCATGTTTCAGAAACAACTCTG
GCGCATCGGGCTTCCCATACAATCGGTAGATTGTCGCACCTGATTGCCCGACATTATCGCGAGCCCATTT
ATACCCATATAAATCAGCATCCATGTTGGAATTTAATCGCGGCCTTGAGCAAGACGTTTCCCGTTGAATA
TGGCTCATAACAGAACTTATTATTTCCTTCCTCTTTTCTACAGTATTTAAAGATACCCCAAGAAGCTAAT
TATAACAAGACGAACTCCAATTCACTGTTCCTTGCATTCTAAAACCTTAAATACCAGAAAACAGCTTTTT
CAAAGTTGTTTTCAAAGTTGGCGTATAACATAGTATCGACGGAGCCGATTTTGAAACCGCGGTGATCACA
GGCAGCAACGCTCTGTCATCGTTACAATCAACATGCTACCCTCCGCGAGATCATCCGTGTTTCAAACCCG
GCAGCTTAGTTGCCGTTCTTCCGAATAGCATCGGTAACATGAGCAAAGTCTGCCGCCTTACAACGGCTCT
CCCGCTGACGCCGTCCCGGACTGATGGGCTGCCTGTATCGAGTGGTGATTTTGTGCCGAGCTGCCGGTCG
GGGAGCTGTTGGCTGGCTGGTGGCAGGATATATTGTGGTGTAAACATAACGAATTGCTCTTCAATGAGGA
GAAATATTTATACATACTCAATGTAATAAGTGAAATAAAAATTCATTCAAGATCAAGAAAAATTAAAATA
TGAATGGAGAATCCAATACCAACTAGATTAAAGAACAAGGTTGTAAAACGATTCATGAGTAGTGTCACAT
TCATGAAATTAATATATAAAATTTTACATTGACAGAAAAAATATAAAAATTAAAAAACAATAAGGAATTT
AAAAAATATATACTCAACATGTAATATATATATGTAAAATAAAATCACACTAAAATGGTATCCTCGATTG
TATAGAAACTTCCAAATTTCTAAACGGATGCAATAAGAACTTACATATTCTCTTTCATTAGTCATTTATT
GGCCAGATTTATTAAAAAAAGTTTTACTCAATGACCAAGGATTAGAGTTAAAGATAATATAGATTATTAC
ATATATTATTCGAAAAAATATACGCATGTCCGACTTTTTAAACCTCAAAAATATCAAAACCAGAAAAGAT
GATACCACACAAAAAAACAATAAAATAATAAGTGGAAGAGATATCATCGGACAACAGTACAAGTACAGCA
CCAGCTCTGCCAAAAGCCAAAACCATTTGTCAATTACAGAAAGATACTATTGTTTGCAATTACTAAATTA
CCCCTCGGACTTTACAAAAGCATCTCTAACTTATCCACGTGTCAGTCATCTATTGATTGTTTCAATACCA
CCTTGTATTAACGCCCCACGATTCGTGGTTGGGTACACCTGATAGTCCGAGGATATTTAAATCTCACGCG
CTCGTGTCTATAATTCGACTGTACTCGCTTTTCTTGTCGTGATTTTAGCAATTTACGAAGTCAAATGTTT
GACTCAATCAGACTTGCGCATAAGAGAGCGAGTATAAATGTTTACTATACTCACGCAAGTGGGGCTTTAT
TGAAACTACTCTTTTGTAATAAAACCAGCAGTGGTTTTGTTCTGAATCCGCTCTCTTGCCATATATACCA
CAAACAGAAACCACAGAAGATATCTTTTGAGAAGGAAAAAAAAAAAGAAGCTTCTCCTCTTCCTCTGCCT
TCTTCTTTCCATTTATTGCAAACCCTGATCAAGTAAGTCAAATCTTCACGAACACATATGTATATAAATT
CAATCCAAGAAACTAGGAGAAATCTATGAAAGAGGACAAATCTAAGTCAAGTTTGAATCAGGAAGATTAT
CTAGATTTGATCATTTTGACATTTACGATGTGCTTACTTATTCTTGATAAACTTTGATGCAGTTGGTTTT
GGTGTTAGTCTTTTGGGGAGAGAGAATGGTATTCACACTCGAAGATTTCGTTGGGGACTGGCGACAGACA
GCCGGCTACAACCTGGACCAAGTCCTTGAACAGGGAGGTGTGTCCAGTTTGTTTCAGAATCTCGGGGTGT
CCGTAACTCCGATCCAAAGGATTGTCCTGAGCGGTGAAAATGGGCTGAAGATCGACATCCATGTCATCAT
CCCGTATGAAGGTCTGAGCGGCGACCAAATGGGCCAGATCGAAAAAATTTTTAAGGTGGTGTACCCTGTG
GATGATCATCACTTTAAGGTGATCCTGCACTATGGCACACTGGTAATCGACGGGGTTACGCCGAACATGA
TCGACTATTTCGGACGGCCGTATGAAGGCATCGCCGTGTTCGACGGCAAAAAGATCACTGTAACAGGGAC
CCTGTGGAACGGCAACAAAATTATCGACGAGCGCCTGATCAACCCCGACGGCTCCCTGCTGTTCCGAGTA
ACCATCAACGGAGTGACCGGCTGGCGGCTGTGCGAACGCATTCTGGCTTCGGATTATAAGGACCATGACG
GAGACTATAAGGACCATGACCTCGACGCTGCAGCAGCGGATTATAAGGACGATGACGATAAGTGAGCTTG
TCAAGCAGATCGTTCAAACATTTGGCAATAAAGTTTCTTAAGATTGAATCCTGTTGCCGGTCTTGCGATG
ATTATCATATAATTTCTGTTGAATTACGTTAAGCATGTAATAATTAACATGTAATGCATGACGTTATTTA
TGAGATGGGTTTTTATGATTAGAGTCCCGCAATTATACATTTAATACGCGATAGAAAACAAAATATAGCG
CGCAAACTAGGATAAATTATCGCGCGCGGTGTCATCTATGTTACTAGATCGACGCTAGCATGAAGAGCAA
TTCTGACAGGATATATTGGCGGGTAAACCTAAGAGAAAAGAGCGTTTATTAGAATAATCGGATATTTAAA
AGGGCGTGAAAAGGTTTATCCGTTCGTCCATTTGTATGTGCATGCCAACCACAGGGTTCCCCTCGGGATC
AAAGTACTTTGATCCAACCCCTCCGCTGCTATAGTGCAGTCGGCTTCTGACGTTCAGTGCAGCCGTCATC
TGAAAACGACATGTCGCACAAGTCCTAAGTTACGCGACAGGCTGCCGCCCTGCCCTTTTCCTGGCGTTTT
CTTGTCGCGTGTTTTAGTCGCATAAAGTAGAATACTTGCGACTAGAACCGGAGACATTACGCCATGAACA
AGAGCGCCGCCGCTGGCCTGCTGGGCTATGCCCGCGTCAGCACCGACGACCAGGACTTGACCAACCAACG
GGCCGAACTGCACGCGGCCGGCTGCACCAAGCTGTTTTCCGAGAAGATCACCGGCACCAGGCGCGACCGC
CCGGAGCTGGCCAGGATGCTTGACCACCTACGCCCTGGCGACGTTGTGACAGTGACCAGGCTAGACCGCC
TGGCCCGCAGCACCCGCGACCTACTGGACATTGCCGAGCGCATCCAGGAGGCCGGCGCGGGCCTGCGTAG
CCTGGCAGAGCCGTGGGCCGACACCACCACGCCGGCCGGCCGCATGGTGTTGACCGTGTTCGCCGGCATT
GCCGAGTTCGAGCGTTCCCTAATCATCGACCGCACCCGGAGCGGGCGCGAGGCCGCCAAGGCCCGAGGCG
TGAAGTTTGGCCCCCGCCCTACCCTCACCCCGGCACAGATCGCGCACGCCCGCGAGCTGATCGACCAGGA
AGGCCGCACCGTGAAAGAGGCGGCTGCACTGCTTGGCGTGCATCGCTCGACCCTGTACCGCGCACTTGAG
CGCAGCGAGGAAGTGACGCCCACCGAGGCCAGGCGGCGCGGTGCCTTCCGTGAGGACGCATTGACCGAGG
CCGACGCCCTGGCGGCCGCCGAGAATGAACGCCAAGAGGAACAAGCATGAAACCGCACCAGGACGGCCAG
GACGAACCGTTTTTCATTACCGAAGAGATCGAGGCGGAGATGATCGCGGCCGGGTACGTGTTCGAGCCGC
CCGCGCACCTCTCAACCGTGCGGCTGCATGAAATCCTGGCCGGTTTGTCTGATGCCAAGCTGGCGGCCTG
GCCGGCCAGCTTGGCCGCTGAAGAAACCGAGCGCCGCCGTCTAAAAAGGTGATGTGTATTTGAGTAAAAC
AGCTTGCGTCATGCGGTCGCTGCGTATATGATGCGATGAGTAAATAAACAAATACGCAAGGGGAACGCAT
GAAGGTTATCGCTGTACTTAACCAGAAAGGCGGGTCAGGCAAGACGACCATCGCAACCCATCTAGCCCGC
GCCCTGCAACTCGCCGGGGCCGATGTTCTGTTAGTCGATTCCGATCCCCAGGGCAGTGCCCGCGATTGGG
CGGCCGTGCGGGAAGATCAACCGCTAACCGTTGTCGGCATCGACCGCCCGACGATTGACCGCGACGTGAA
GGCCATCGGCCGGCGCGACTTCGTAGTGATCGACGGAGCGCCCCAGGCGGCGGACTTGGCTGTGTCCGCG
ATCAAGGCAGCCGACTTCGTGCTGATTCCGGTGCAGCCAAGCCCTTACGACATATGGGCCACCGCCGACC
TGGTGGAGCTGGTTAAGCAGCGCATTGAGGTCACGGATGGAAGGCTACAAGCGGCCTTTGTCGTGTCGCG
GGCGATCAAAGGCACGCGCATCGGCGGTGAGGTTGCCGAGGCGCTGGCCGGGTACGAGCTGCCCATTCTT
GAGTCCCGTATCACGCAGCGCGTGAGCTACCCAGGCACTGCCGCCGCCGGCACAACCGTTCTTGAATCAG
AACCCGAGGGCGACGCTGCCCGCGAGGTCCAGGCGCTGGCCGCTGAAATTAAATCAAAACTCATTTGAGT
TAATGAGGTAAAGAGAAAATGAGCAAAAGCACAAACACGCTAAGTGCCGGCCGTCCGAGCGCACGCAGCA
GCAAGGCTGCAACGTTGGCCAGCCTGGCAGACACGCCAGCCATGAAGCGGGTCAACTTTCAGTTGCCGGC
GGAGGATCACACCAAGCTGAAGATGTACGCGGTACGCCAAGGCAAGACCATTACCGAGCTGCTATCTGAA
TACATCGCGCAGCTACCAGAGTAAATGAGCAAATGAATAAATGAGTAGATGAATTTTAGCGGCTAAAGGA
GGCGGCATGGAAAATCAAGAACAACCAGGCACCGACGCCGTGGAATGCCCCATGTGTGGAGGAACGGGCG
GTTGGCCAGGCGTAAGCGGCTGGGTTGCCTGCCGGCCCTGCAATGGCACTGGAACCCCCAAGCCCGAGGA
ATCGGCGTGAGCGGTCGCAAACCATCCGGCCCGGTACAAATCGGCGCGGCGCTGGGTGATGACCTGGTGG
AGAAGTTGAAGGCCGCGCAGGCCGCCCAGCGGCAACGCATCGAGGCAGAAGCACGCCCCGGTGAATCGTG
GCAAGCGGCCGCTGATCGAATCCGCAAAGAATCCCGGCAACCGCCGGCAGCCGGTGCGCCGTCGATTAGG
AAGCCGCCCAAGGGCGACGAGCAACCAGATTTTTTCGTTCCGATGCTCTATGACGTGGGCACCCGCGATA
GTCGCAGCATCATGGACGTGGCCGTTTTCCGTCTGTCGAAGCGTGACCGACGAGCTGGCGAGGTGATCCG
CTACGAGCTTCCAGACGGGCACGTAGAGGTTTCCGCAGGGCCGGCCGGCATGGCCAGTGTGTGGGATTAC
GACCTGGTACTGATGGCGGTTTCCCATCTAACCGAATCCATGAACCGATACCGGGAAGGGAAGGGAGACA
AGCCCGGCCGCGTGTTCCGTCCACACGTTGCGGACGTACTCAAGTTCTGCCGGCGAGCCGATGGCGGAAA
GCAGAAAGACGACCTGGTAGAAACCTGCATTCGGTTAAACACCACGCACGTTGCCATGCAGCGTACGAAG
AAGGCCAAGAACGGCCGCCTGGTGACGGTATCCGAGGGTGAAGCCTTGATTAGCCGCTACAAGATCGTAA
AGAGCGAAACCGGGCGGCCGGAGTACATCGAGATCGAGCTAGCTGATTGGATGTACCGCGAGATCACAGA
AGGCAAGAACCCGGACGTGCTGACGGTTCACCCCGATTACTTTTTGATCGATCCCGGCATCGG
Features (pLannotate 1.2.2; 12 found; start..end, strand, type, name):
    313..507     +  rep_origin     pVS1 oriV: origin of replication for the Pseudomonas plasmid pVS1 (Heeb et al., 2000)
    710..749     +  CDS            rop (fragment): Rop protein, which maintains plasmids at low copy number; rop
    851..991     +  misc_feature   bom: basis of mobility region from pBR322
   1177..1765    -  rep_origin     ori: high-copy-number ColE1/pMB1/pBR322/pUC origin of replication
   1853..2668    -  CDS            KanR: aminoglycoside phosphotransferase; aph(3')-Ia; confers resistance to kanamycin in bacteria or G418 (Geneticin®) in eukaryotes
   3101..3125    +  misc_feature   LB T-DNA repeat: left border repeat from nopaline C58 T-DNA
   4436..4947    +  CDS            Nluc (fragment): NanoLuc® luciferase human codon-optimized
   5048..5300    +  terminator     NOS terminator: nopaline synthase terminator and poly(A) signal
   5324..5348    +  misc_feature   RB T-DNA repeat: right border repeat from nopaline C58 T-DNA
   5688..6089    +  CDS            Y4CG_SINFN (fragment): Protein inferred from homology: Swiss-Prot protein existence level 3. From Sinorhizobium fredii (strain NBRC 101917 / NGR234).
   6649..7278    +  CDS            pVS1 StaA: stability protein from the Pseudomonas plasmid pVS1 (Heeb et al., 2000)
   7707..247     +  CDS            pVS1 RepA (across the origin): replication protein from the Pseudomonas plasmid pVS1 (Heeb et al., 2000)
