[The description below was written by a language model from this plasmid's Addgene catalogue record and pLannotate feature annotations shown in this document.]
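Description:
pEPSW1KN0016 is a MoClo (Golden Gate modular cloning) Level 1 construct built in the pCK1 backbone and catalogued as a synthetic biology vector. The annotated features show it to be a binary T-DNA plasmid. A ColE1/pUC-type origin with an adjacent bom site and a short rop fragment supports high-copy propagation in E. coli. The pVS1 oriV, RepA and StaA functions provide replication and stable maintenance in Agrobacterium. Selection in bacteria is by kanamycin through an aph(3')-Ia gene located outside the T-DNA. No plant selectable marker is annotated between the borders.

The payload sits between the nopaline-type left and right T-DNA border repeats and is recorded as ANR1::LucN::FLAG::nosT. The annotated NanoLuc fragment corresponds to the LucN part, an N-terminal portion of the luciferase, and is followed by the nopaline synthase terminator and polyadenylation signal. The FLAG epitope named in the insert was not picked up by the automated annotation. The roughly 1.3 kb region between the left border and the luciferase fragment is likewise unannotated. This region presumably holds the ANR1 sequence and any promoter, but the record does not name a promoter driving the cassette. The unit was assembled with BsaI, and both sites were destroyed during cloning, as is usual for Level 1 Golden Gate assembly.

The stated purpose is a luciferase reporter, and the associated work concerns a split-luciferase method for assessing transcription factor–DNA interactions when tuning plant promoters. The construct therefore appears to supply a tagged transcription factor fused to one luciferase half. Signal would be expected only on complementation with a partner fragment, which this plasmid does not carry.
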