Addgene plasmid #197537: pEPSW1KN0016
Purpose: MoClo Level 1 luciferase reporter
Depositing lab: Nicola Patron. Depositing organization: Earlham Institute. Publication: Tuning Plant Promoters Using a Simple Split Luciferase Method to Assess Transcription Factor-DNA Interactions. Cai YM, Witham S, Patron NJ. ACS Synth Biol. 2023 Nov 17;12(11):3482-3486. doi: 10.1021/acssynbio.3c00094. Epub 2023 Oct 19. PubMed 37856867.
Backbone
  Vector backbone: pCK1
  Vector type: Synthetic Biology
Growth in bacteria
  Bacterial resistance: Kanamycin, 50 μg/mL
  Growth temperature: 37°C
  Growth strain: DH5alpha
  Copy number: High Copy
Gene/Insert
  Gene/Insert name: ANR1::LucN::FLAG::nosT
  Species: Synthetic
  Cloning method: Restriction Enzyme; 5′ cloning site BsaI (destroyed during cloning); 3′ cloning site BsaI (destroyed during cloning)
Terms and licenses: Academic/Nonprofit Terms; Industry Terms: Not Available to Industry
Depositor comments: Please visit https://doi.org/10.1101/2023.02.13.528283 for bioRxiv preprint.
How to cite: pEPSW1KN0016 was a gift from Nicola Patron (Addgene plasmid # 197537 ; http://n2t.net/addgene:197537 ; RRID:Addgene_197537)
